Addgene plasmid #73616: pTriEx-mCherry-LINXa3-nano
Purpose: Light-induced nuclear export switch fusion to nano for microscopy in mammalian cells.
Depositing lab: Brian Kuhlman. Depositing organization: University of North Carolina at Chapel Hill. Publication: Light-induced nuclear export reveals rapid dynamics of epigenetic modifications. Yumerefendi H, Lerner AM, Zimmerman SP, Hahn K, Bear JE, Strahl BD, Kuhlman B. Nat Chem Biol. 2016 Jun;12(6):399-401. doi: 10.1038/nchembio.2068. Epub 2016 Apr 18. PubMed 27089030.
Backbone
  Vector backbone: pTriEx
  Backbone size w/o insert (bp): 5940
  Total vector size (bp): 6786
  Vector type: Mammalian Expression, Bacterial Expression, Insect Expression
Growth in bacteria
  Bacterial resistance: Ampicillin, 100 μg/mL
  Growth temperature: 37°C
  Growth strain: DH5alpha
  Copy number: High Copy
Gene/Insert
  Gene/Insert name: LINXa3-nano
  Species: Synthetic; Avena Sativa
  Insert size (bp): 846
  Tag / fusion protein: mCherry (N terminal on insert)
  Cloning method: Restriction Enzyme; 5′ cloning site KpnI (not destroyed); 3′ cloning site HindIII (not destroyed)
  Sequencing primers: 5′ CCCAACACAATATATTATAGTTAAATAAGAATTATTATC; 3′ GGTGGTGCTCGAGATCCTCGGGG
Terms and licenses: Academic/Nonprofit Terms; Industry Terms: Not Available to Industry
How to cite: pTriEx-mCherry-LINXa3-nano was a gift from Brian Kuhlman (Addgene plasmid # 73616 ; http://n2t.net/addgene:73616 ; RRID:Addgene_73616)
