[The description below was written by a language model from this plasmid's Addgene catalogue record and pLannotate feature annotations shown in this document.]
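Description:
pTriEx-mCherry-LINXa3-nano is a high-copy, ampicillin-selected plasmid of about 6.8 kb built on the pTriEx backbone, a multi-host vector designed to express one open reading frame in mammalian, bacterial and insect cells. It replicates in E. coli from a ColE1/pUC-type origin and carries the β-lactamase gene. Upstream of the coding region sit three stacked promoters: a CMV enhancer/chicken β-actin promoter with a chimeric intron for mammalian expression, a T7 promoter with a lac operator for inducible expression in E. coli, and the baculovirus p10 promoter for insect cells. Transcripts end at a rabbit β-globin polyadenylation signal or a T7 terminator. Flanking lef2/ORF603 and ORF1629 regions allow the cassette to be recombined into a baculovirus genome, and a single loxP site lies downstream of them.

The payload is an N-terminal mCherry fused to the 846 bp LINXa3-nano insert, cloned between KpnI and HindIII. The record gives its origin as synthetic and Avena sativa. The automated annotation labels one segment "miniSOG", which probably reflects homology to a LOV-type flavin-binding domain rather than miniSOG itself, consistent with an oat-derived light-sensing module. The sspB fragment downstream corresponds in position to the "nano" component. HSV and 6xHis tag sequences are annotated after the insert, although the record does not state whether they are translated in frame. According to the stated purpose, the construct encodes a light-induced nuclear export switch fused to nano. The mCherry signal lets the fusion's movement out of the nucleus on illumination be followed by microscopy in mammalian cells.
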