Features (pLannotate 1.2.2; 23 found; start..end, strand, type, name):
      4..39      +  CDS            lef2 (fragment): baculovirus late expression factor 2
    181..1008    +  misc_recomb    baculovirus recombination region (lef2/ORF603): contains ORF603 and part of lef2
   1020..1078    +  misc_recomb    baculovirus recombination region (ORF603) (fragment): contains ORF603 and part of lef2
   1140..1443    +  enhancer       CMV enhancer: human cytomegalovirus immediate early enhancer
   1449..1726    +  promoter       chicken β-actin promoter: No description available
   1727..1862    +  intron         hybrid intron (fragment): hybrid between chicken β-actin (CBA) and minute virus of mice (MMV) introns (Gray et al., 2011)
   1951..2081    +  intron         chimeric intron (fragment): chimera between introns from chicken β-actin and rabbit β-globin
   2150..2168    +  promoter       T7 promoter: promoter for bacteriophage T7 RNA polymerase
   2169..2193    +  protein_bind   lac operator: The lac repressor binds to the lac operator to inhibit transcription in E. coli. This inhibition can be relieved by adding lactose or isopropyl-β-D-thiogalactopyranoside (IPTG). lac repressor encoded by lacI
   2209..2318    +  promoter       p10 promoter: baculovirus promoter for expression in insect cells
   2333..3040    +  CDS            mCherry: mCherry is a basic (constitutively fluorescent) red fluorescent protein published in 2004, derived from Discosoma sp.. It is reported to be a very rapidly-maturing monomer with low acid sensitivity.
   3113..3430    +  CDS            miniSOG: miniSOG is a basic (constitutively fluorescent) cyan fluorescent protein published in 2011, derived from Arabidopsis thaliana. It requires the cofactor flavin for fluorescence.
   3560..3889    +  CDS            sspB (fragment): SSPB_HAEIN - Experimental evidence at protein level: Swiss-Prot protein existence level 1. Also stimulates degradation of the N-terminus of RseA (residues 1-108, alone or in complex with sigma-E) by ClpX-ClpP in a non-ssrA-mediated fashion. From Haemophilus influenzae (strain ATCC 51907 / DSM 11121 / KW20 / Rd).
   3932..3964    +  CDS            HSV tag: HSV (herpes simplex virus) epitope tag
   3974..3991    +  CDS            6xHis: 6xHis affinity tag
   4006..4074    +  CDS            HBB (fragment): HBB_PONPY - Experimental evidence at transcript level: Swiss-Prot protein existence level 2. Involved in oxygen transport from the lung to the various peripheral tissues. From Pongo pygmaeus (Bornean orangutan).
   4149..4204    +  polyA_signal   β-globin poly(A) signal: rabbit β-globin polyadenylation signal (Gil and Proudfoot, 1987)
   4292..4339    +  terminator     T7 terminator: transcription terminator for bacteriophage T7 RNA polymerase
   4352..5057    +  misc_recomb    baculovirus recombination region (ORF1629): contains part of ORF1629
   5066..5099    +  protein_bind   loxP: Cre-mediated recombination occurs in the 8-bp core sequence (GCATACAT). Cre recombinase
   5267..5854    -  rep_origin     ori: high-copy-number ColE1/pMB1/pBR322/pUC origin of replication
   5867..6727    -  CDS            AmpR: β-lactamase; bla; confers resistance to ampicillin, carbenicillin, and related antibiotics
   6728..6779    -  promoter       AmpR promoter (fragment): bla
>Addgene plasmid #73616 | pTriEx-mCherry-LINXa3-nano | depositor full sequence | sequence record 145686 | pTriEx-mCherry-LINXa3-nano sequence 6789 bps
TCCTGCATCTTTTAATCAAATCCCAAGATGTGTATAAACGCGCCGGTATGTACAGGAAGAGGTTTATACT
AAACTGTTACATTGCAAACGTGGTTTCGTGTGCCAAGTGTGAAAACCGATGTTTAATCAAGGCTCTGACG
CATTTCTACAACCACGACTCCAAGTGTGTGGGTGAAGTCATGCATCTTTTAATCAAATCCCAAGATGTGT
ATAAACCACCAAACTGCCAAAAAATGAAAACTGTCGACAAGCTCTGTCCGTTTGCTGGCAACTGCAAGGG
TCTCAATCCTATTTGTAATTATTGAATAATAAAACAATTATAAATGTCAAATTTGTTTTTTATTAACGAT
ACAAACCAAACGCAACAAGAACATTTGTAGTATTATCTATAATTGAAAACGCGTAGTTATAATCGCTGAG
GTAATATTTAAAATCATTTTCAAATGATTCACAGTTAATTTGCGACAATATAATTTTATTTTCACATAAA
CTAGACGCCTTGTCGTCTTCTTCTTCGTATTCCTTCTCTTTTTCATTTTTCTCTTCATAAAAATTAACAT
AGTTATTATCGTATCCATATATGTATCTATCGTATAGAGTAAATTTTTTGTTGTCATAAATATATATGTC
TTTTTTAATGGGGTGTATAGTACCGCTGCGCATAGTTTTTCTGTAATTTACAACAGTGCTATTTTCTGGT
AGTTCTTCGGAGTGTGTTGCTTTAATTATTAAATTTATATAATCAATGAATTTGGGATCGTCGGTTTTGT
ACAATATGTTGCCGGCATAGTACGCAGCTTCTTCTAGTTCAATTACACCATTTTTTAGCAGCACCGGATT
AACATAACTTTCCAAAATGTTGTACGAACCGTTAAACAAAAACAGTTCACCTCCCTTTTCTATACTATTG
TCTGCGAGCAGTTGTTTGTTGTTAAAAATAACAGCCATTGTAATGAGACGCACAAACTAATATCACAAAC
TGGAAATGTCTATCAATATATAGTTGCTGATGGCCGGCCGTAATGAGACGCACAAACTAATATCACAAAC
TGGAAATGTCTATCAATATATAGTTGCTCTAGTTATTAATAGTAATCAATTACGGGGTCATTAGTTCATA
GCCCATATATGGAGTTCCGCGTTACATAACTTACGGTAAATGGCCCGCCTGGCTGACCGCCCAACGACCC
CCGCCCATTGACGTCAATAATGACGTATGTTCCCATAGTAACGCCAATAGGGACTTTCCATTGACGTCAA
TGGGTGGAGTATTTACGGTAAACTGCCCACTTGGCAGTACATCAAGTGTATCATATGCCAAGTACGCCCC
CTATTGACGTCAATGACGGTAAATGGCCCGCCTGGCATTATGCCCAGTACATGACCTTATGGGACTTTCC
TACTTGGCAGTACATCTACGTATTAGTCATCGCTATTACCATGCATGGTCGAGGTGAGCCCCACGTTCTG
CTTCACTCTCCCCATCTCCCCCCCCTCCCCACCCCCAATTTTGTATTTATTTATTTTTTAATTATTTTGT
GCAGCGATGGGGGCGGGGGGGGGGGGGGGGCGCGCGCCAGGCGGGGCGGGGCGGGGCGAGGGGCGGGGCG
GGGCGAGGCGGAGAGGTGCGGCGGCAGCCAATCAGAGCGGCGCGCTCCGAAAGTTTCCTTTTATGGCGAG
GCGGCGGCGGCGGCGGCCCTATAAAAAGCGAAGCGCGCGGCGGGCGGGAGTCGCTGCGCGCTGCCTTCGC
CCCGTGCCCCGCTCCGCCGCCGCCTCGCGCCGCCCGCCCCGGCTCTGACTGACCGCGTTACTCCCACAGG
TGAGCGGGCGGGACGGCCCTTCTCCTTCGGGCTGTAATTAGCGCTTGGTTTAATGACGGCTTGTTTCTTT
TCTGTGGCTGCGTGAAAGCCTTGAGGGGCTCCGGGAGGGCCCTTTGTGCGGGGGGAGCGGCTCGGGGCTG
TCCGCGGGGGGACGGCTGCCTTCGGGGGGGACGGGGCAGGGCGGGGTTCGGCTTCTGGCGTGTGACCGGC
GGCTCTAGAGCCTCTGCTAACCATGTTCATGCCTTCTTCTTTTTCCTACAGCTCCTGGGCAACGTGCTGG
TTATTGTGCTGTCTCATCATTTTGGCAAAGAATTGGATCGGACCGAAATTAATACGACTCACTATAGGGG
AATTGTGAGCGGATAACAATTCCCCGGAGTTAATCCGGGACCTTTAATTCAACCCAACACAATATATTAT
AGTTAAATAAGAATTATTATCAAATCATTTGTATATTAATTAAAATACTATACTGTAAATTACATTTTAT
TTACAATCAAAGGAGATATACCATGGTGAGCAAGGGCGAGGAGGATAACATGGCCATCATCAAGGAGTTC
ATGCGCTTCAAGGTGCACATGGAGGGCTCCGTGAACGGCCACGAGTTCGAGATCGAGGGCGAGGGCGAGG
GCCGCCCCTACGAGGGCACCCAGACCGCCAAGCTGAAGGTGACCAAGGGTGGCCCCCTGCCCTTCGCCTG
GGACATCCTGTCCCCTCAGTTCATGTACGGCTCCAAGGCCTACGTGAAGCACCCCGCCGACATCCCCGAC
TACTTGAAGCTGTCCTTCCCCGAGGGCTTCAAGTGGGAGCGCGTGATGAACTTCGAGGACGGCGGCGTGG
TGACCGTGACCCAGGACTCCTCCCTGCAGGACGGCGAGTTCATCTACAAGGTGAAGCTGCGCGGCACCAA
CTTCCCCTCCGACGGCCCTGTAATGCAGAAGAAGACTATGGGCTGGGAGGCCTCCTCCGAGCGGATGTAC
CCCGAGGACGGCGCCCTGAAGGGCGAGATCAAGCAGAGGCTGAAGCTGAAGGACGGCGGCCACTACGACG
CTGAGGTCAAGACCACCTACAAGGCCAAGAAGCCCGTGCAGCTGCCCGGCGCCTACAACGTCAACATCAA
GTTGGACATCACCTCCCACAACGAGGACTACACCATCGTGGAACAGTACGAACGCGCCGAGGGCCGCCAC
TCCACCGGCGGCATGGACGAGCTGTACAAGGGTACCCCGGCCGCCAAGAGGGCGAAGCTGGACGGTTCTG
GAAGTGGATCCTTGGCTACTACACTTGAACGTATTGAGAAGAACTTTGTCATTACTGACCCAAGATTGCC
AGATAATCCCATTATATTCGCGTCCGATAGTTTCTTGCAGTTGACAGAATATAGCCGTGAAGAAATTTTG
GGAAGAAACTGCAGGTTTCTACAAGGTCCTGAAACTGATCGCGCGACAGTGAGAAAAATTAGAGATGCCA
TAGATAACCAAACAGAGGTCACTGTTCAGCTGATTAATTATACAAAGAGTGGTAAAAAGTTCTGGAACCT
CTTTCACTTGCAGCCTATGCGAGATCAGAAGGGAGATGTCCAGTACTTTATTGGGGTTCAGTTGGATGGA
ACTGAGCATGTCCGAGATGCTGCCGAGAGAGAGGGAGTCATGCTGATTAAGAAAACTGCAGAAAATATTG
ATGAAGCGGCAAAAGAGCTGGCCGGGCTGGATCTGGGGTCGGGGTCCGGATCAATGCATAGCTCCCCGAA
ACGCCCTAAGCTGCTGCGTGAATATTACGATTGGCTGGTTGATAACAGCTTTACCCCATATCTGGTGGTG
GATGCCACATACCTGGGCGTGAACGTGCCCGTGGAGTATGTGAAAGACGGTCAGATCGTGCTGAATCTGT
CTGCAAGTGCGACCGGCAACCTGCAACTGACAAATGATTTTATCCAGTTCAACGCCCGCTTTAAGGGCGT
GTCTCGTGAACTGTATATCCCGATGGGTGCCGCTCTGGCCATTTACGCTCGCGAGAACGGCGATGGTGTG
ATGTTCGAACCAGAAGAAATCTATGACGAGCTGAATATTGGTTAAAAGCTTGCGGCCGCACAGCTGTATA
CACGTGCAAGCCAGCCAGAACTCGCCCCGGAAGACCCCGAGGATCTCGAGCACCACCATCACCATCACCA
TCACTAAGTGATTAACCTCAGGTGCAGGCTGCCTATCAGAAGGTGGTGGCTGGTGTGGCCAATGCCCTGG
CTCACAAATACCACTGAGATCGATCTTTTTCCCTCTGCCAAAAATTATGGGGACATCATGAAGCCCCTTG
AGCATCTGACTTCTGGCTAATAAAGGAAATTTATTTTCATTGCAATAGTGTGTTGGAATTTTTTGTGTCT
CTCACTCGGAAGGACATATGGGAGGGCAAATCATTTAAAACATCAGAATGAGTATTTGGTTTAGAGTTTG
GCAACATATGCCCATATGTAACTAGCATAACCCCTTGGGGCCTCTAAACGGGTCTTGAGGGGTTTTTTGC
TGAAAGCATGCGGAGGAAATTCTCCTTGAAGTTTCCCTGGTGTTCAAAGTAAAGGAGTTTGCACCAGACG
CACCTCTGTTCACTGGTCCGGCGTATTAAAACACGATACATTGTTATTAGTACATTTATTAAGCGCTAGA
TTCTGTGCGTTGTTGATTTACAGACAATTGTTGTACGTATTTTAATAATTCATTAAATTTATAATCTTTA
GGGTGGTATGTTAGAGCGAAAATCAAATGATTTTCAGCGTCTTTATATCTGAATTTAAATATTAAATCCT
CAATAGATTTGTAAAATAGGTTTCGATTAGTTTCAAACAAGGGTTGTTTTTCCGAACCGATGGCTGGACT
ATCTAATGGATTTTCGCTCAACGCCACAAAACTTGCCAAATCTTGTAGCAGCAATCTAGCTTTGTCGATA
TTCGTTTGTGTTTTGTTTTGTAATAAAGGTTCGACGTCGTTCAAAATATTATGCGCTTTTGTATTTCTTT
CATCACTGTCGTTAGTGTACAATTGACTCGACGTAAACACGTTAAATAGAGCTTGGACATATTTAACATC
GGGCGTGTTAGCTTTATTAGGCCGATTATCGTCGTCGTCCCAACCCTCGTCGTTAGAAGTTGCTTCCGAA
GACGATTTTGCCATAGCCACACGACGCCTATTAATTGTGTCGGCTAACACGTCCGCGATCAAATTTGTAG
TTGAGCTTTTTGGAATTGCGATCGCATAACTTCGTATAGCATACATTATACGAAGTTATAAGCTCGGAAC
GCTGCGCTCGGTCGTTCGGCTGCGGCGAGCGGTATCAGCTCACTCAAAGGCGGTAATACGGTTATCCACA
GAATCAGGGGATAACGCAGGAAAGAACATGTGAGCAAAAGGCCAGCAAAAGGCCAGGAACCGTAAAAAGG
CCGCGTTGCTGGCGTTTTTCCATAGGCTCCGCCCCCTGACGAGCATCACAAAAATCGACGCTCAAGTCAG
AGGTGGCGAAACCCGACAGGACTATAAAGATACCAGGCGTTTCCCCCTGGAAGCTCCCTCGTGCGCTCTC
CTGTTCCGACCCTGCCGCTTACCGGATACCTGTCCGCCTTTCTCCCTTCGGGAAGCGTGGCGCTTTCTCA
ATGCTCACGCTGTAGGTATCTCAGTTCGGTGTAGGTCGTTCGCTCCAAGCTGGGCTGTGTGCACGAACCC
CCCGTTCAGCCCGACCGCTGCGCCTTATCCGGTAACTATCGTCTTGAGTCCAACCCGGTAAGACACGACT
TATCGCCACTGGCAGCAGCCACTGGTAACAGGATTAGCAGAGCGAGGTATGTAGGCGGTGCTACAGAGTT
CTTGAAGTGGTGGCCTAACTACGGCTACACTAGAAGAACAGTATTTGGTATCTGCGCTCTGCTGAAGCCA
GTTACCTTCGGAAAAAGAGTTGGTAGCTCTTGATCCGGCAAACAAACCACCGCTGGTAGCGGTGGTTTTT
TTGTTTGCAAGCAGCAGATTACGCGCAGAAAAAAAGGATCTCAAGAAGATCCTTTGTTACCAATGCTTAA
TCAGTGAGGCACCTATCTCAGCGATCTGTCTATTTCGTTCATCCATAGTTGCCTGACTCCCCGTCGTGTA
GATAACTACGATACGGGAGGGCTTACCATCTGGCCCCAGTGCTGCAATGATACCGCGAGACCCACGCTCA
CCGGCTCCAGATTTATCAGCAATAAACCAGCCAGCCGGAAGGGCCGAGCGCAGAAGTGGTCCTGCAACTT
TATCCGCCTCCATCCAGTCTATTAATTGTTGCCGGGAAGCTAGAGTAAGTAGTTCGCCAGTTAATAGTTT
GCGCAACGTTGTTGCCATTGCTACAGGCATCGTGGTGTCACGCTCGTCGTTTGGTATGGCTTCATTCAGC
TCCGGTTCCCAACGATCAAGGCGAGTTACATGATCCCCCATGTTGTGCAAAAAAGCGGTTAGCTCCTTCG
GTCCTCCGATCGTTGTCAGAAGTAAGTTGGCCGCAGTGTTATCACTCATGGTTATGGCAGCACTGCATAA
TTCTCTTACTGTCATGCCATCCGTAAGATGCTTTTCTGTGACTGGTGAGTACTCAACCAAGTCATTCTGA
GAATAGTGTATGCGGCGACCGAGTTGCTCTTGCCCGGCGTCAATACGGGATAATACCGCGCCACATAGCA
GAACTTTAAAAGTGCTCATCATTGGAAAACGTTCTTCGGGGCGAAAACTCTCAAGGATCTTACCGCTGTT
GAGATCCAGTTCGATGTAACCCACTCGTGCACCCAACTGATCTTCAGCATCTTTTACTTTCACCAGCGTT
TCTGGGTGAGCAAAAACAGGAAGGCAAAATGCCGCAAAAAAGGGAATAAGGGCGACACGGAAATGTTGAA
TACTCATACTCTTCCTTTTTCAATATTATTGAAGCATTTATCAGGGTTATTGTCTCATGTCCGCGCGTT
