>Addgene plasmid #73616 | pTriEx-mCherry-LINXa3-nano | addgene partial sequence | sequence record 145684 | pTriExDOWN 5'-TCGATCTCAGTGGTATTTGTG-3'
CCACCTTCTGATAGGCAGCCTGCACCTGAGGTTAATCACTTAGTGATGGTGATGGTGATGGTGGTGCTCG
AGATCCTCGGGGTCTTCCGGGGCGAGTTCTGGCTGGCTTGCACGTGTATACAGCTGTGCGGCCGCAAGCT
TTTAACCAATATTCAGCTCGTCATAGATTTCTTCTGGTTCGAACATCACACCATCGCCGTTCTCGCGAGC
GTAAATGGCCAGAGCGGCACCCATCGGGATATACAGTTCACGAGACACGCCCTTAAAGCGGGCGTTGAAC
TGGATAAAATCATTTGTCAGTTGCAGGTTGCCGGTCGCACTTGCAGACAGATTCAGCACGATCTGACCGT
CTTTCACATACTCCACGGGCACGTTCACGCCCAGGTATGTGGCATCCACCACCAGATATGGGGTAAAGCT
GTTATCAACCAGCCAATCGTAATATTCACGCAGCAGCTTAGGGCGTTTCGGGGAGCTATGCATTGATCCG
GACCCCGACCCCAGATCCAGCCCGGCCAGCTCTTTTGCCGCTTCATCAATATTTTCTGCAGTTTTCTTAA
TCAGCATGACTCCCTCTCTCTCGGCAGCATCTCGGACATGCTCAGTTCCATCCAACTGAACCCCAATAAA
GTACTGGACATCTCCCTTCTGATCTCGCATAGGCTGCAAGTGAAAGAGGTTCCAGAACTTTTTACCACTC
TTTGTATAATTAATCAGCTGAACAGTGACCTCTGTTTGGTTATCTATGGCATCTCTAATTTTTCTCACTG
TCGCGCGATCAGTTTCAGGACCTTGTAGAAACCTGCAGTTTCTTCCCAAAATTTCTTCACGGCTATATTC
TGTCAACTGCAAGAAACTATCGGACGCGAATATAATGGGATTATCTGG
