>Addgene plasmid #73616 | pTriEx-mCherry-LINXa3-nano | addgene partial sequence | sequence record 145685 | pTriExUP 5'-GGTTATTGTGCTGTCTCATCA-3'
AATACGACTCACTATAGGGGAATTGTGAGCGGATAACAATTCCCCGGAGTTAATCCGGGACCTTTAATTC
AACCCAACACAATATATTATAGTTAAATAAGAATTATTATCAAATCATTTGTATATTAATTAAAATACTA
TACTGTAAATTACATTTTATTTACAATCAAAGGAGATATACCATGGTGAGCAAGGGCGAGGAGGATAACA
TGGCCATCATCAAGGAGTTCATGCGCTTCAAGGTGCACATGGAGGGCTCCGTGAACGGCCACGAGTTCGA
GATCGAGGGCGAGGGCGAGGGCCGCCCCTACGAGGGCACCCAGACCGCCAAGCTGAAGGTGACCAAGGGT
GGCCCCCTGCCCTTCGCCTGGGACATCCTGTCCCCTCAGTTCATGTACGGCTCCAAGGCCTACGTGAAGC
ACCCCGCCGACATCCCCGACTACTTGAAGCTGTCCTTCCCCGAGGGCTTCAAGTGGGAGCGCGTGATGAA
CTTCGAGGACGGCGGCGTGGTGACCGTGACCCAGGACTCCTCCCTGCAGGACGGCGAGTTCATCTACAAG
GTGAAGCTGCGCGGCACCAACTTCCCCTCCGACGGCCCTGTAATGCAGAAGAAGACTATGGGCTGGGAGG
CCTCCTCCGAGCGGATGTACCCCGAGGACGGCGCCCTGAAGGGCGAGATCAAGCAGAGGCTGAAGCTGAA
GGACGGCGGCCACTACGACGCTGAGGTCAAGACCACCTACAAGGCCAAGAAGCCCGTGCAGCTGCCCGGC
GCCTACAACGTCAACATCAAGTTGGACATCACCTCCCACAACGAGGACTACACCATCGTGGAACAGTACG
AACGCGCCGAGGGCCGCCACTCCACCGGCGGCATGGACGAGCTGTACAAGGGTACCCCGGCC
